Addgene plasmid #101015: pFlg034
Purpose: fluorescent, functional, glutamate receptor subunit
Depositing lab: Thomas Hughes. Depositing organization: Montana State University. Publication: Regions of alpha-amino-5-methyl-3-hydroxy-4-isoxazole propionic acid receptor subunits that are permissive for the insertion of green fluorescent protein. Sheridan DL, Robert A, Cho CH, Howe JR, Hughes TE. Neuroscience. 2006 Aug 25;141(2):837-49. Epub 2006 Jun 12. 10.1016/j.neuroscience.2006.04.052 PubMed 16765522.
Backbone
  Vector backbone: CMV sport
  Backbone manufacturer: life technologies
  Backbone size w/o insert (bp): 4500
  Total vector size (bp): 8186
  Vector type: Mammalian Expression
Growth in bacteria
  Bacterial resistance: Ampicillin, 100 μg/mL
  Growth temperature: 37°C
  Growth strain: DH5alpha
  Copy number: High Copy
Gene/Insert
  Gene/Insert name: GluR 1
  Species: R. norvegicus (rat)
  Mutation: fluorescent protein inserted into subunit
  GenBank ID: NM_031608.1
  Entrez Gene: Gria1 (a.k.a. GluA1, gluR-A)
  Promoter: CMV
  Cloning method: Restriction Enzyme; 5′ cloning site ecoR1 (unknown if destroyed); 3′ cloning site hind III (unknown if destroyed)
  Sequencing primers: 5′ sp6
Terms and licenses: Academic/Nonprofit Terms; Industry Terms: Not Available to Industry
How to cite: pFlg034 was a gift from Thomas Hughes (Addgene plasmid # 101015 ; http://n2t.net/addgene:101015 ; RRID:Addgene_101015)
