[The description below was written by a language model from this plasmid's Addgene catalogue record and pLannotate feature annotations shown in this document.]
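Description:
pFlg034 is a mammalian expression plasmid built on the CMV Sport backbone. It carries the rat AMPA-type ionotropic glutamate receptor subunit GluR1 (Gria1, also called GluA1) with a fluorescent protein inserted within the subunit itself rather than fused to an end. The total size is 8,186 bp, and the insert was cloned between EcoRI and HindIII sites. The plasmid is propagated in E. coli at high copy from a ColE1/pUC-type origin and selected with ampicillin through the β-lactamase gene. An M13 phage origin is also present, which in principle permits single-stranded DNA production. Residual lac promoter/operator, lacZα, lacI, rop and bom fragments are backbone remnants.

Expression is driven by the human cytomegalovirus immediate-early enhancer and promoter, followed by a short fragment of CMV intron A. An SP6 promoter lies just upstream of the insert and can serve for sequencing or in vitro transcription. The annotated Gria1 coding region spans about 3.5 kb, longer than the native subunit alone would need, which is consistent with an internal fluorescent protein. The feature table does not annotate the fluorescent protein separately, so its exact identity and insertion position are not stated, although the associated study concerns green fluorescent protein insertions. The annotation tool matched the receptor to the mouse orthologue, whereas the catalogue lists rat. It also flagged a short fragment resembling an IgH signal sequence upstream of the coding region, whose significance is unclear. An SV40 polyadenylation signal terminates the transcript, and an SV40 enhancer/early promoter element sits downstream.

The construct is described as a fluorescent yet functional receptor subunit. It comes from work identifying regions of AMPA receptor subunits that tolerate fluorescent protein insertion, and it suits visualising the receptor in transfected mammalian cells.
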