Features (pLannotate 1.2.2; 20 found; start..end, strand, type, name):
     14..393     +  enhancer       CMV enhancer: human cytomegalovirus immediate early enhancer
    394..597     +  promoter       CMV promoter: human cytomegalovirus (CMV) immediate early promoter
    733..776     +  intron         CMV intron (fragment): modified intron A from human cytomegalovirus
    828..846     +  promoter       SP6 promoter: promoter for bacteriophage SP6 RNA polymerase
    850..887     +  CDS            IgH signal sequence (fragment): signal sequence from the mouse immunoglobulin heavy chain variable region
    969..4472    +  CDS            Gria1: GRIA1_MOUSE - Also known as Glur1. Experimental evidence at protein level: Swiss-Prot protein existence level 1. Ionotropic glutamate receptor. L-glutamate acts as an excitatory neurotransmitter at many synapses in the central nervous system. Binding of the excitatory neurotransmitter L-glutamate induces a conformation change, leading to the opening of the cation channel, and thereby converts the chemical signal to an electrical impulse. The receptor then desensitizes rapidly and enters a transient inactive state, characterized by the presence of bound agonist. In the presence of CACNG4 or CAC
   4499..4633    +  polyA_signal   SV40 poly(A) signal: SV40 polyadenylation signal
   4702..5059    +  promoter       SV40 promoter: SV40 enhancer and early promoter
   5078..5232    +  CDS            lacZα (fragment): LacZα fragment of β-galactosidase; lacZ fragment
   5238..5289    -  misc_feature   bom (fragment): basis of mobility region from pBR322
   5308..5688    +  rep_origin     M13 ori (sequence partly withheld): M13 bacteriophage origin of replication; arrow indicates direction of (+) strand synthesis
   5764..5813    -  misc_feature   bom (fragment): basis of mobility region from pBR322
   5915..5950    -  CDS            rop (fragment): Rop protein, which maintains plasmids at low copy number; rop
   6045..6149    +  promoter       AmpR promoter: bla
   6150..7010    +  CDS            AmpR: β-lactamase; bla; confers resistance to ampicillin, carbenicillin, and related antibiotics
   7181..7769    +  rep_origin     ori: high-copy-number ColE1/pMB1/pBR322/pUC origin of replication
   7952..8044    +  CDS            lacI (fragment): lac repressor; lacI; The lac repressor binds to the lac operator to inhibit transcription in E. coli. This inhibition can be relieved by adding lactose or isopropyl-β-D-thiogalactopyranoside (IPTG).
   8057..8078    +  protein_bind   CAP binding site: CAP binding activates transcription in the presence of cAMP. E. coli catabolite activator protein
   8093..8123    +  promoter       lac promoter: promoter for the E. coli lac operon
   8131..8147    +  protein_bind   lac operator: The lac repressor binds to the lac operator to inhibit transcription in E. coli. This inhibition can be relieved by adding lactose or isopropyl-β-D-thiogalactopyranoside (IPTG). lac repressor encoded by lacI
>Addgene plasmid #101015 | pFlg034 | addgene full sequence | sequence record 217090 | Addgene NGS Result
TTCGAGCTCGCCCGACATTGATTATTGACTAGTTATTAATAGTAATCAATTACGGGGTCATTAGTTCATA
GCCCATATATGGAGTTCCGCGTTACATAACTTACGGTAAATGGCCCGCCTGGCTGACCGCCCAACGACCC
CCGCCCATTGACGTCAATAATGACGTATGTTCCCATAGTAACGCCAATAGGGACTTTCCATTGACGTCAA
TGGGTGGAGTATTTACGGTAAACTGCCCACTTGGCAGTACATCAAGTGTATCATATGCCAAGTACGCCCC
CTATTGACGTCAATGACGGTAAATGGCCCGCCTGGCATTATGCCCAGTACATGACCTTATGGGACTTTCC
TACTTGGCAGTACATCTACGTATTAGTCATCGCTATTACCATGGTGATGCGGTTTTGGCAGTACATCAAT
GGGCGTGGATAGCGGTTTGACTCACGGGGATTTCCAAGTCTCCACCCCATTGACGTCAATGGGAGTTTGT
TTTGGCACCAAAATCAACGGGACTTTCCAAAATGTCGTAACAACTCCGCCCCATTGACGCAAATGGGCGG
TAGGCGTGTACGGTGGGAGGTCTATATAAGCAGAGCTCGTTTAGTGAACCGTCAGATCGCCTGGAGACGC
CATCCACGCTGTTTTGACCTCCATAGAAGACACCGGGACCGATCCAGCCTCCGCGGCCGGGAACGGTGCA
TTGGAACGCGGATTCCCCGTGCCAAGAGTGACGTAAGTACCGCCTATAGAGTCTATAGGCCCACCCCCTT
GGCTTCGTTAGAACGCGGCTACAATTAATACATAACCTTATGTATCATACACATACGATTTAGGTGACAC
TATAGAATAACATCCACTTTGCCTTTCTCTCCACAGGTGTCCACTCCCAGGTCCAACTGCACCTCGGTTC
TATCGATTGAATTCTATGGTTGGACCAGGGCTTCTTTTTCGCCAATGTAAAAAGGAATATGCCGTACATC
TTTGCCTTTTTCTGCACCGGTTTTCTAGGTGCGGTTGTGGGTGCCAATTTCCCCAACAATATCCAGATAG
GGGGGTTATTTCCAAACCAACAATCACAGGAACATGCGGCTTTTAGGTTTGCTTTGTCACAACTCACGGA
GCCCCCCAAGCTGCTTCCCCAGATCGATATTGTGAACATCAGCGACAGCTTTGAGATGACTTACCGTTTC
TGTTCCCAGTTCTCCAAAGGAGTCTATGCCATCTTTGGATTTTATGAACGAAGGACTGTCAACATGCTGA
CCTCCTTCTGTGGGGCCCTCCATGTGTGCTTCATTACTCCAAGTTTTCCTGTTGACACATCCAATCAATT
TGTCCTTCAGCTACGCCCGGAACTACAGGAAGCTCTCATTAGCATTATCGACCATTACAAGTGGCAAACC
TTTGTCTACATTTATGATGCTGACCGGGGCCTGTCAGTCCTGCAGAGAGTCTTGGATACAGCCGCAGAGA
AGAACTGGCAGGTAACGGCTGTCAACATTCTGACAACCACCGAGGAAGGATACCGGATGCTCTTTCAGGA
CCTGGAGAAGAAAAAGGAGAGGCTGGTGGTGGTTGACTGTGAATCAGAACGCCTCAACGCCATCCTGGGC
CAGATCGTGAAGCTAGAAAAGAATGGCATCGGGTACCACTACATCCTGTCTCTTATACACATCTGGCGCG
CCAGCAAGGGCGAGGAGCTGTTCACCGGGGTGGTGCCCATCCTGGTCGAGCTGGACGGCGACGTAAACGG
CCACAAGTTCAGCGTGTCCGGCGAGGGCGAGGGCGATGCCACCTACGGCAAGCTGACCCTGAAGTTCATC
TGCACCACCGGCAAGCTGCCCGTGCCCTGGCCCACCCTCGTGACCACCCTGACCTGGGGCGTGCAGTGCT
TCAGCCGCTACCCCGACCACATGAAGCAGCACGACTTCTTCAAGTCCGCCATGCCCGAAGGCTACGTCCA
GGAGCGCACCATCTTCTTCAAGGACGACGGCAACTACAAGACCCGCGCCGAGGTGAAGTTCGAGGGCGAC
ACCCTGGTGAACCGCATCGAGCTGAAGGGCATCGACTTCAAGGAGGACGGCAACATCCTGGGGCACAAGC
TGGAGTACAACTACATCAGCCACAACGTCTATATCACCGCCGACAAGCAGAAGAACGGCATCAAGGCCCA
CTTCAAGATCCGCCACAACATCGAGGACGGCAGCGTGCAGCTCGCCGACCACTACCAGCAGAACACCCCC
ATCGGCGACGGCCCCGTGCTGCTGCCCGACAACCACTACCTGAGCACCCAGTCCGCCCTGAGCAAAGACC
CCAACGAGAAGCGCGATCACATGGTCCTGCTGGAGTTCGTGACCGCCGCCGGGATCACTCTCGGCATGGA
CGAGCTGTACAAGGGTGGGCGCGCCCGGGCAGATGTGTATAAGAGACAGCACTACATCCTCGCCAATCTG
GGCTTCATGGACATTGACTTAAATAAGTTCAAGGAGAGCGGAGCCAATGTGACAGGTTTCCAGCTGGTGA
ACTACACAGACACGATCCCAGCCAGAATCATGCAGCAATGGAGGACAAGTGACTCCCGAGACCATACCAG
GGTGGACTGGAAGAGGCCAAAGTACACTTCTGCTCTCACCTATGATGGTGTCAAGGTGATGGCTGAGGCC
TTCCAAAGCCTGCGGAGGCAGAGGATTGACATATCCCGCCGGGGGAATGCTGGGGACTGTCTGGCTAACC
CAGCTGTGCCCTGGGGTCAAGGGATCGACATCCAGAGAGCCCTGCAGCAGGTGCGCTTCGAAGGTTTGAC
AGGAAATGTGCAGTTCAACGAGAAAGGGCGCCGGACCAATTACACCCTCCACGTGATCGAAATGAAACAT
GATGGAATCCGAAAGATTGGTTACTGGAATGAAGACGATAAATTTGTCCCCGCAGCCACCGACGCTCAGG
CTGGAGGGGACAACTCAAGCGTCCAGAATAGGACCTACATCGTCACTACTATCCTCGAAGATCCTTACGT
GATGCTTAAAAAGAATGCCAACCAGTTTGAGGGCAATGACCGCTATGAGGGCTACTGTGTGGAGCTGGCT
GCAGAGATCGCCAAGCACGTGGGCTACTCCTACCGACTTGAGATTGTCAGCGACGGCAAATATGGAGCCC
GGGATCCCGACACAAAGGCTTGGAATGGCATGGTGGGAGAACTGGTCTATGGAAGAGCAGACGTGGCTGT
GGCTCCCTTGACCATAACCTTGGTCCGGGAGGAAGTCATCGACTTCTCCAAGCCATTCATGAGTTTGGGA
ATCTCCATTATGATTAAGAAGCCACAGAAGTCCAAGCCAGGTGTCTTCTCCTTTCTTGACCCTTTGGCCT
ATGAGATCTGGATGTGTATAGTGTTTGCCTACATTGGAGTGAGCGTCGTCCTCTTCCTGGTCAGCCGTTT
CAGCCCCTACGAATGGCACAGCGAAGAGTTTGAAGAGGGACGAGACCAGACAACCAGTGACCAGTCAAAT
GAGTTTGGCATATTCAACAGCCTGTGGTTCTCCCTGGGGGCCTTCATGCAGCAAGGATGTGACATTTCCC
CCAGGTCCCTGTCCGGACGCATCGTCGGCGGCGTCTGGTGGTTCTTCACTTTGATCATCATCTCCTCGTA
CACAGCCAACCTGGCTGCCTTCCTGACTGTGGAGAGGATGGTGTCTCCCATTGAGAGTGCAGAGGACCTG
GCAAAGCAGACGGAAATTGCTTATGGGACATTGGAAGCAGGCTCCACTAAGGAGTTCTTCAGGAGATCTA
AAATCGCTGTGTTTGAGAAGATGTGGACATACATGAAGTCTGCAGAACCATCCGTGTTTGTTCGGACCAC
AGAGGAAGGCATGATCAGAGTGAGAAAATCTAAAGGCAAATACGCCTACCTCCTGGAGTCCACCATGAAT
GAGTATATTGAGCAACGAAAGCCCTGTGACACCATGAAAGTGGGAGGTAACTTGGATTCCAAAGGCTATG
GCATTGCGACACCCAAGGGGTCCGCCCTGAGAGGTCCCGTAAACCTAGCGGTTTTGAAACTCAGTGAGCA
AGGCGTCTTAGACAAGCTGAAAAGCAAATGGTGGTACGATAAAGGGGAATGTGGAAGCAAGGACTCCGGA
AGTAAGGACAAGACCAGCGCTTTGAGCCTCAGCAATGTGGCAGGCGTGTTCTACATCCTGATTGGAGGGC
TGGGACTGGCCATGCTGGTTGCCTTAATCGAGTTCTGCTACAAATCCCGTAGCGAGTCGAAGCGGATGAA
GGGTTTCTGTTTGATCCCACAGCAATCCATCAATGAAGCCATACGGACATCGACCCTCCCCCGGAACAGT
GGGGCAGGAGCCAGCGGAGGAGGCGGCAGTGGAGAGAATGGCCGGGTGGTCAGCCAGGACTTCCCCAAGT
CCATGCAATCCATTCCCTGCATGAGTCACAGTTCAGGGATGCCCTTGGGAGCCACAGGATTGTAACTGAA
GCTTGGCCGCCATGGCCCAACTTGTTTATTGCAGCTTATAATGGTTACAAATAAAGCAATAGCATCACAA
ATTTCACAAATAAAGCATTTTTTTCACTGCATTCTAGTTGTGGTTTGTCCAAACTCATCAATGTATCTTA
TCATGTCTGGATCGGGAATTAATTCGGCGCAGCACCATGGCCTGAAATAACCTCTGAAAGAGGAACTTGG
TTAGGTACCTTCTGAGGCGGAAAGAACCAGCTGTGGAATGTGTGTCAGTTAGGGTGTGGAAAGTCCCCAG
GCTCCCCAGCAGGCAGAAGTATGCAAAGCATGCATCTCAATTAGTCAGCAACCAGGTGTGGAAAGTCCCC
AGGCTCCCCAGCAGGCAGAAGTATGCAAAGCATGCATCTCAATTAGTCAGCAACCATAGTCCCGCCCCTA
ACTCCGCCCATCCCGCCCCTAACTCCGCCCAGTTCCGCCCATTCTCCGCCCCATGGCTGACTAATTTTTT
TTATTTATGCAGAGGCCGAGGCCGCCTCGGCCTCTGAGCTATTCCAGAAGTAGTGAGGAGGCTTTTTTGG
AGGCCTAGGCTTTTGCAAAAAGCTGTTAACAGCTTGGCACTGGCCGTCGTTTTACAACGTCGTGACTGGG
AAAACCCTGGCGTTACCCAACTTAATCGCCTTGCAGCACATCCCCCTTTCGCCAGCTGGCGTAATAGCGA
AGAGGCCCGCACCGATCGCCCTTCCCAACAGTTGCGCAGCCTGAATGGCGAATGGCGCCTGATGCGGTAT
TTTCTCCTTACGCATCTGTGCGGTATTTCACACCGCATA
[142 nt withheld, positions 5290-5431]
C
[141 nt withheld, positions 5433-5573]
CCTTTGACGTTGGAGTCCACGTTCTTT
[37 nt withheld, positions 5601-5637]
ACCCTATCTCGGGCTATTCTTTTGATTTATAAGGGATTTTGCCGATTTCGGCCTATTGGTTAAAAAATGA
GCTGATTTAACAAAAATTTAACGCGAATTTTAACAAAATATTAACGTTTACAATTTTATGGTGCACTCTC
AGTACAATCTGCTCTGATGCCGCATAGTTAAGCCAGCCCCGACACCCGCCAACACCCGCTGACGCGCCCT
GACGGGCTTGTCTGCTCCCGGCATCCGCTTACAGACAAGCTGTGACCGTCTCCGGGAGCTGCATGTGTCA
GAGGTTTTCACCGTCATCACCGAAACGCGCGAGACGAAAGGGCCTCGTGATACGCCTATTTTTATAGGTT
AATGTCATGATAATAATGGTTTCTTAGACGTCAGGTGGCACTTTTCGGGGAAATGTGCGCGGAACCCCTA
TTTGTTTATTTTTCTAAATACATTCAAATATGTATCCGCTCATGAGACAATAACCCTGATAAATGCTTCA
ATAATATTGAAAAAGGAAGAGTATGAGTATTCAACATTTCCGTGTCGCCCTTATTCCCTTTTTTGCGGCA
TTTTGCCTTCCTGTTTTTGCTCACCCAGAAACGCTGGTGAAAGTAAAAGATGCTGAAGATCAGTTGGGTG
CACGAGTGGGTTACATCGAACTGGATCTCAACAGCGGTAAGATCCTTGAGAGTTTTCGCCCCGAAGAACG
TTTTCCAATGATGAGCACTTTTAAAGTTCTGCTATGTGGCGCGGTATTATCCCGTATTGACGCCGGGCAA
GAGCAACTCGGTCGCCGCATACACTATTCTCAGAATGACTTGGTTGAGTACTCACCAGTCACAGAAAAGC
ATCTTACGGATGGCATGACAGTAAGAGAATTATGCAGTGCTGCCATAACCATGAGTGATAACACTGCGGC
CAACTTACTTCTGACAACGATCGGAGGACCGAAGGAGCTAACCGCTTTTTTGCACAACATGGGGGATCAT
GTAACTCGCCTTGATCGTTGGGAACCGGAGCTGAATGAAGCCATACCAAACGACGAGCGTGACACCACGA
TGCCTGTAGCAATGGCAACAACGTTGCGCAAACTATTAACTGGCGAACTACTTACTCTAGCTTCCCGGCA
ACAATTAATAGACTGGATGGAGGCGGATAAAGTTGCAGGACCACTTCTGCGCTCGGCCCTTCCGGCTGGC
TGGTTTATTGCTGATAAATCTGGAGCCGGTGAGCGTGGGTCTCGCGGTATCATTGCAGCACTGGGGCCAG
ATGGTAAGCCCTCCCGTATCGTAGTTATCTACACGACGGGGAGTCAGGCAACTATGGATGAACGAAATAG
ACAGATCGCTGAGATAGGTGCCTCACTGATTAAGCATTGGTAACTGTCAGACCAAGTTTACTCATATATA
CTTTAGATTGATTTAAAACTTCATTTTTAATTTAAAAGGATCTAGGTGAAGATCCTTTTTGATAATCTCA
TGACCAAAATCCCTTAACGTGAGTTTTCGTTCCACTGAGCGTCAGACCCCGTAGAAAAGATCAAAGGATC
TTCTTGAGATCCTTTTTTTCTGCGCGTAATCTGCTGCTTGCAAACAAAAAAACCACCGCTACCAGCGGTG
GTTTGTTTGCCGGATCAAGAGCTACCAACTCTTTTTCCGAAGGTAACTGGCTTCAGCAGAGCGCAGATAC
CAAATACTGTTCTTCTAGTGTAGCCGTAGTTAGGCCACCACTTCAAGAACTCTGTAGCACCGCCTACATA
CCTCGCTCTGCTAATCCTGTTACCAGTGGCTGCTGCCAGTGGCGATAAGTCGTGTCTTACCGGGTTGGAC
TCAAGACGATAGTTACCGGATAAGGCGCAGCGGTCGGGCTGAACGGGGGGTTCGTGCACACAGCCCAGCT
TGGAGCGAACGACCTACACCGAACTGAGATACCTACAGCGTGAGCTATGAGAAAGCGCCACGCTTCCCGA
AGGGAGAAAGGCGGACAGGTATCCGGTAAGCGGCAGGGTCGGAACAGGAGAGCGCACGAGGGAGCTTCCA
GGGGGAAACGCCTGGTATCTTTATAGTCCTGTCGGGTTTCGCCACCTCTGACTTGAGCGTCGATTTTTGT
GATGCTCGTCAGGGGGGCGGAGCCTATGGAAAAACGCCAGCAACGCGGCCTTTTTACGGTTCCTGGCCTT
TTGCTGGCCTTTTGCTCACATGTTCTTTCCTGCGTTATCCCCTGATTCTGTGGATAACCGTATTACCGCC
TTTGAGTGAGCTGATACCGCTCGCCGCAGCCGAACGACCGAGCGCAGCGAGTCAGTGAGCGAGGAAGCGG
AAGAGCGCCCAATACGCAAACCGCCTCTCCCCGCGCGTTGGCCGATTCATTAATGCAGCTGGCACGACAG
GTTTCCCGACTGGAAAGCGGGCAGTGAGCGCAACGCAATTAATGTGAGTTAGCTCACTCATTAGGCACCC
CAGGCTTTACACTTTATGCTTCCGGCTCGTATGTTGTGTGGAATTGTGAGCGGATAACAATTTCACACAG
GAAACAGCTATGACATGATTACGAATTAA
